Addgene plasmid #138399: pBFv-UAS3
Purpose: (Empty Backbone) 10xUAS expression vector with a vermilion marker and a phiC31 attB sequence
Depositing lab: Shu Kondo. Depositing organization: National Institute of Genetics. Publication: Neurochemical Organization of the Drosophila Brain Visualized by Endogenously Tagged Neurotransmitter Receptors. Kondo S, Takahashi T, Yamagata N, Imanishi Y, Katow H, Hiramatsu S, Lynn K, Abe A, Kumaraswamy A, Tanimoto H. Cell Rep. 2020 Jan 7;30(1):284-297.e5. doi: 10.1016/j.celrep.2019.12.018. PubMed 31914394.
Backbone
  Vector backbone: pBluescriptII SK (+)
  Vector type: Insect Expression
  Promoter: UAS
  Selectable markers: vermilion
Growth in bacteria
  Bacterial resistance: Ampicillin, 100 μg/mL
  Growth temperature: 37°C
  Growth strain: DH5alpha
  Copy number: High Copy
Terms and licenses: Academic/Nonprofit Terms; Industry Terms: Not Available to Industry
How to cite: pBFv-UAS3 was a gift from Shu Kondo (Addgene plasmid # 138399 ; http://n2t.net/addgene:138399 ; RRID:Addgene_138399)
