[The description below was written by a language model from this plasmid's Addgene catalogue record and pLannotate feature annotations shown in this document.]
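Description:
pBFv-UAS3 is an empty Drosophila expression backbone of 6,211 bp, built on pBluescriptII SK(+) and designed for making GAL4-responsive transgenes by site-specific integration. In E. coli it is maintained as a high-copy plasmid through the ColE1/pUC-type origin and selected with ampicillin via the β-lactamase gene. Pieces of the parental pBluescript remain, including the f1 origin, T7 and T3 promoters, the lac promoter/operator region and a lacZα fragment. The two sequence records, one from the depositor and one from repository sequencing, are the same length and carry the same 18 annotated features in the same order. They differ only in where numbering of the circle begins.

The expression cassette consists of two tandem 5X UAS blocks, giving ten Gal4 binding sites, placed directly upstream of the Drosophila hsp70Bb promoter and followed by a fragment of the pBluescript multiple cloning site, where a coding sequence of interest would presumably be inserted. No insert is present. The roughly 570 bp between the cloning site and the T3 promoter carry no annotation, so the record does not say which terminator or polyadenylation signal, if any, follows the cloning site. A φC31 attB site allows integrase-mediated recombination into a genomic attP landing site. The vermilion gene (annotated as a fragment) encodes tryptophan oxygenase, which is needed for brown eye pigment synthesis, and serves as a visible eye-colour marker for identifying transformants in a vermilion mutant background. Once integrated, the inserted gene is expressed only where GAL4 is supplied by a driver line, giving tissue- or cell-type-specific control. The associated publication concerns neurotransmitter receptor organization in the fly brain.
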