Features (pLannotate 1.2.2; 18 found; start..end, strand, type, name):
    179..1672    -  CDS            vermilion (fragment): tryptophan oxygenase selectable marker, required to synthesize the brown eye pigment in Drosophila
   1891..1909    -  misc_feature   MCS (fragment): pBluescript multiple cloning site
   1944..2038    +  protein_bind   5X UAS: five tandem copies of the "ScaI site" 17-mer CGGAGTACTGTCCTCCG, an upstream activating sequence (UAS) that efficiently binds yeast Gal4 (Webster et al., 1988; Pfeiffer et al., 2010) GAL4
   2070..2164    +  protein_bind   5X UAS: five tandem copies of the "ScaI site" 17-mer CGGAGTACTGTCCTCCG, an upstream activating sequence (UAS) that efficiently binds yeast Gal4 (Webster et al., 1988; Pfeiffer et al., 2010) GAL4
   2193..2431    +  promoter       hsp70 promoter: Drosophila melanogaster hsp70Bb promoter
   2465..2508    -  misc_feature   MCS (fragment): pBluescript multiple cloning site
   3081..3099    -  promoter       T3 promoter: promoter for bacteriophage T3 RNA polymerase
   3144..3160    -  protein_bind   lac operator: The lac repressor binds to the lac operator to inhibit transcription in E. coli. This inhibition can be relieved by adding lactose or isopropyl-β-D-thiogalactopyranoside (IPTG). lac repressor encoded by lacI
   3168..3198    -  promoter       lac promoter: promoter for the E. coli lac operon
   3213..3234    -  protein_bind   CAP binding site: CAP binding activates transcription in the presence of cAMP. E. coli catabolite activator protein
   3247..3339    -  CDS            lacI (fragment): lac repressor; lacI; The lac repressor binds to the lac operator to inhibit transcription in E. coli. This inhibition can be relieved by adding lactose or isopropyl-β-D-thiogalactopyranoside (IPTG).
   3522..4110    -  rep_origin     ori: high-copy-number ColE1/pMB1/pBR322/pUC origin of replication
   4281..5141    -  CDS            AmpR: β-lactamase; bla; confers resistance to ampicillin, carbenicillin, and related antibiotics
   5142..5246    -  promoter       AmpR promoter: bla
   5299..5727    -  rep_origin     f1 ori (sequence partly withheld): f1 bacteriophage origin of replication; arrow indicates direction of (+) strand synthesis
   5732..5887    -  CDS            lacZα (fragment): LacZα fragment of β-galactosidase; lacZ fragment
   5895..5913    +  promoter       T7 promoter: promoter for bacteriophage T7 RNA polymerase
   6121..6190    -  protein_bind   attB: attB site for the φC31 integrase (Groth et al., 2000) phage φC31 integrase
>Addgene plasmid #138399 | pBFv-UAS3 | depositor full sequence | sequence record 267242 | pBFv-UAS3 sequence 6211 bps
AAGCTTGGATTTATTTTGTTATGTTATATGTATTATATGTCAGACATAAAGAAAAGGAACACATCAAATG
TGATAACAAAGACTAAACAAGTAATTTTATTACACCAAAACGACAAAACAGTAGGCAGAACAAACAACGC
ATAGCCAAACATTGACGAATTGGATACCCTGCCGATTGTCAGACACTTTTGTTGATCAGTTTCTTGCGAA
TGGTCTCGTCCAGCGGTGGAATCGCCTCGCGGGGAATCAGAAAAGTGGACAGATTGAACAGATCCAGAAA
CACCTTGTACCGATCACTGAAACCAAAAAAAAACAAAGGGAGAACAGTTTGAGTTCATTGATCCCCGATA
TAATCACATCTGCGATGATCACCTGAGAGTGGAGCGCAGATATTGATATCCAGACGAGCCACCAGTGCCC
AACTGTTGGGATCCAATCATGCGTTGCACCATGATCACGTGATTGTCTGCGGCGGGAATAGAAAGTATTT
GGTTAGGAAAACCAGTCTTAAACATAAGATATATTTATAAAAGAGTATCAAAGAATGCAATACTTACATC
TCCACTTGGTTATTAACGAGTCGATGTCCATGAGCAGGGTGAGCAACTGGTGTGGTTGGCTGAACCTGGG
TTCATCCCTATAGAAGGTGATCATGATGGCTCCCTGAAGGGCACGATGGCTAAACCGGCGATCCCCACGA
CGCACCAGTGCATCGTGCACTGCCGGATCAAAGATGGAGCGATACACCTCGCGTCGCTTCTCAATGTCCA
TGAGGCGGTAGTTTTTCGCCTTCTCCACGGGCTCCTCCATGGCGCTCTGTACCTGCGCCTCCAGGAATCG
ATCGACGCTCTCCTGAAACTTGGCCCAGAAGTTGAAGCCACTCTCCTCCAGTCCGGGCGTCCTCTCCAGC
CATCGCTGCACTAGCTCCAGTAGCGAGGGATCTTTCTCCGAGTTGCGAATCGAGTTCCGCGCCTCCTCGT
CGCTAAAGACATCCGAGTACTTCTGGTTGTATCTCACCCGCTGCTCTGTCAGAACTCCCAGCTTGTTCTC
GATCAAACGGAACTGCAGCGACTGAAAACCAGATGCGGGTGCCAGGTACTTGCGGAAGTCCATGAAGTCT
AGCGGGGTCATGGTCTCCAGAATGGGCACTTGGTCCACCAGGAGCTGTACAAAGGAAGTTATAAACGGAT
TTTGGTAAGAGATTCAGAAAGCACTCACTTTTAGAATCAGAACCACTCGGTTCAGTCGCTTGACAATCTC
CAGCGTCTTGGTTTCATCGATGACCTCTGCATCCAACATGTCTCGTATGGAGTCGAACTCAAAGATGATC
TGCTTGAACCAAAGCTCGTAGGCTGTGGCGAAGGTACTTAAATGCCATTGAGTGTTGTCATCAAAGTTGT
AAACCTACTCACCCTGGTGCGTGATGATGAACAGATGCTCATCGTGCACGGGTCGCTTGTCCTCCTCGGA
CAGCATACACTGGGCATCCAGCAGTTTGTCCAGCATCAGATACTCTCCATAGATTTTGCCCACTTCCGTG
GTTAATGGCACCGCCGAATCATCGTGATCGTTTCTGTATGGGTTTGAATTGAATCGCAGAACTGAAGATC
GATTGGCATTCCTGGACAGCACGTGCTGGTGCTCACCCGTTTCCTGCATAGGGACAGCTCATGGTGCACA
GCTCAGATCAGATCGTGACTCCTCGAGCGGCGGATGCTGGCGAACTGATCTCCGCCAGCGGACCGGAGAT
GAGACCCCAGCGAACCGATAACAGAGCGAGAGAGCTCCAGTTCCGACTGATTGCACAGTCGGTGATCTGG
GCGATGGGCACTGCCAGATAGGCTGGGAATTATCAATCACTTGAGGTGAAAGTGCGGCGCACACAAATCC
AAGCTTGATATCGAATTCCCTGCAGGGCCAACCAACAACCTTAAGCTGCAGGTCGGAGTACTGTCCTCCG
AGCGGAGTACTGTCCTCCGAGCGGAGTACTGTCCTCCGAGCGGAGTACTGTCCTCCGAGCGGAGTACTGT
CCTCCGAGCGGAGACTCTAGCGAGCACGCGTCTGCAGGTCGGAGTACTGTCCTCCGAGCGGAGTACTGTC
CTCCGAGCGGAGTACTGTCCTCCGAGCGGAGTACTGTCCTCCGAGCGGAGTACTGTCCTCCGAGCGGAGA
CTCTAGCGAGCCATATGGAGCGCCGGAGTATAAATAGAGGCGCTTCGTCTACGGAGCGACAATTCAATTC
AAACAAGCAAAGTGAACACGTCGCTAAGCGAAAGCTAAGCAAATAAACAAGCGCAGCTGAACAAGCTAAA
CAATCTGCAGTAAAGTGCAAGTTAAAGTGAATCAATTAAAAGTAACCAGCAACCAAGTAAATCAACTGCA
ACTACTGAAATCTGCCAAGAAGTAATTATTGAATACAAGAAGAGAACTCTGAATAGGGAATTGGGGCGCG
CCGCTAGCAGATCTGAATTCCTGCAGCCCGGGGGATCCACTAGTTCTAGAGCGGCCGCGCGTCACGCCAC
TTCAACGCTCGATGGGAGCGTCATTGGTGGGCGGGGTAACCGTCGAAATCAGTGTTTACGCTTCCAATCG
CAACAAAAAATTCACTGCAACACTGAAAAGCATACGAAAACGATGAAGATTGTACGAGAAACCATAAAGT
ATTTTATCCACAAAGACACGTATAGCAGAAAAGCCAAGTTAACTCGGCGATAAGTTGTGTACACAAGAAT
AAAATCGGCCAGATTCAGTGTTGTCAGAAATAAGAAAACCCCACTATGTTTTTCTTTGCCTTTTCTTTCT
CCCAGCGATCATTCATTTCGTGGTGAAAGAACGGGGTCATTGCACGGAGTTTCGACTGCGGGAAAGCAGA
GCTGCCGTTCACTTCGTCTATAATTAGCGCTTTCTATTTTCCCCGATTCGGGCCGCTGCTGCGCTTTTCC
GCCTGCTGTTTGTGGCAAGTGTAGCAGCAGGCTGTGCACGCAGTGTGTAGGGATAACAGGGTAATGACGT
CGCATGCACTTGGCTTTCCACCGTTGGTATCGATTCTCTGGGACGATGAGTCGAGCTCCAGCTTTTGTTC
CCTTTAGTGAGGGTTAATTGCGCGCTTGGCGTAATCATGGTCATAGCTGTTTCCTGTGTGAAATTGTTAT
CCGCTCACAATTCCACACAACATACGAGCCGGAAGCATAAAGTGTAAAGCCTGGGGTGCCTAATGAGTGA
GCTAACTCACATTAATTGCGTTGCGCTCACTGCCCGCTTTCCAGTCGGGAAACCTGTCGTGCCAGCTGCA
TTAATGAATCGGCCAACGCGCGGGGAGAGGCGGTTTGCGTATTGGGCGCTCTTCCGCTTCCTCGCTCACT
GACTCGCTGCGCTCGGTCGTTCGGCTGCGGCGAGCGGTATCAGCTCACTCAAAGGCGGTAATACGGTTAT
CCACAGAATCAGGGGATAACGCAGGAAAGAACATGTGAGCAAAAGGCCAGCAAAAGGCCAGGAACCGTAA
AAAGGCCGCGTTGCTGGCGTTTTTCCATAGGCTCCGCCCCCCTGACGAGCATCACAAAAATCGACGCTCA
AGTCAGAGGTGGCGAAACCCGACAGGACTATAAAGATACCAGGCGTTTCCCCCTGGAAGCTCCCTCGTGC
GCTCTCCTGTTCCGACCCTGCCGCTTACCGGATACCTGTCCGCCTTTCTCCCTTCGGGAAGCGTGGCGCT
TTCTCATAGCTCACGCTGTAGGTATCTCAGTTCGGTGTAGGTCGTTCGCTCCAAGCTGGGCTGTGTGCAC
GAACCCCCCGTTCAGCCCGACCGCTGCGCCTTATCCGGTAACTATCGTCTTGAGTCCAACCCGGTAAGAC
ACGACTTATCGCCACTGGCAGCAGCCACTGGTAACAGGATTAGCAGAGCGAGGTATGTAGGCGGTGCTAC
AGAGTTCTTGAAGTGGTGGCCTAACTACGGCTACACTAGAAGGACAGTATTTGGTATCTGCGCTCTGCTG
AAGCCAGTTACCTTCGGAAAAAGAGTTGGTAGCTCTTGATCCGGCAAACAAACCACCGCTGGTAGCGGTG
GTTTTTTTGTTTGCAAGCAGCAGATTACGCGCAGAAAAAAAGGATCTCAAGAAGATCCTTTGATCTTTTC
TACGGGGTCTGACGCTCAGTGGAACGAAAACTCACGTTAAGGGATTTTGGTCATGAGATTATCAAAAAGG
ATCTTCACCTAGATCCTTTTAAATTAAAAATGAAGTTTTAAATCAATCTAAAGTATATATGAGTAAACTT
GGTCTGACAGTTACCAATGCTTAATCAGTGAGGCACCTATCTCAGCGATCTGTCTATTTCGTTCATCCAT
AGTTGCCTGACTCCCCGTCGTGTAGATAACTACGATACGGGAGGGCTTACCATCTGGCCCCAGTGCTGCA
ATGATACCGCGAGACCCACGCTCACCGGCTCCAGATTTATCAGCAATAAACCAGCCAGCCGGAAGGGCCG
AGCGCAGAAGTGGTCCTGCAACTTTATCCGCCTCCATCCAGTCTATTAATTGTTGCCGGGAAGCTAGAGT
AAGTAGTTCGCCAGTTAATAGTTTGCGCAACGTTGTTGCCATTGCTACAGGCATCGTGGTGTCACGCTCG
TCGTTTGGTATGGCTTCATTCAGCTCCGGTTCCCAACGATCAAGGCGAGTTACATGATCCCCCATGTTGT
GCAAAAAAGCGGTTAGCTCCTTCGGTCCTCCGATCGTTGTCAGAAGTAAGTTGGCCGCAGTGTTATCACT
CATGGTTATGGCAGCACTGCATAATTCTCTTACTGTCATGCCATCCGTAAGATGCTTTTCTGTGACTGGT
GAGTACTCAACCAAGTCATTCTGAGAATAGTGTATGCGGCGACCGAGTTGCTCTTGCCCGGCGTCAATAC
GGGATAATACCGCGCCACATAGCAGAACTTTAAAAGTGCTCATCATTGGAAAACGTTCTTCGGGGCGAAA
ACTCTCAAGGATCTTACCGCTGTTGAGATCCAGTTCGATGTAACCCACTCGTGCACCCAACTGATCTTCA
GCATCTTTTACTTTCACCAGCGTTTCTGGGTGAGCAAAAACAGGAAGGCAAAATGCCGCAAAAAAGGGAA
TAAGGGCGACACGGAAATGTTGAATACTCATACTCTTCCTTTTTCAATATTATTGAAGCATTTATCAGGG
TTATTGTCTCATGAGCGGATACATATTTGAATGTATTTAGAAAAATAAACAAATAGGGGTTCCGCGCACA
TTTCCCCGAAAAGTGCCACCTAAATTGTAAGCGTTAATATTTTGTTAAAATTCGCGTTAAATTTTTGTTA
AATCAGCTCATTTTTTAACCAATAGGCCGAAATCGGCAAAATCCCTTATAAATCAAAAGAATAGACCGAG
ATAGGGT
[37 nt withheld, positions 5398-5434]
AAAGAACGTGGACTCCAACGTCAAAGG
[49 nt withheld, positions 5462-5510]
T
[91 nt withheld, positions 5512-5602]
G
[124 nt withheld, positions 5604-5727]
CCCATTCGCCATTCAGGCTGCGCAACTGTTGGGAAGGGCGATCGGTGCGGGCCTCTTCGCTATTACGCCA
GCTGGCGAAAGGGGGATGTGCTGCAAGGCGATTAAGTTGGGTAACGCCAGGGTTTTCCCAGTCACGACGT
TGTAAAACGACGGCCAGTGAGCGCGCGTAATACGACTCACTATAGGGCGAATTGGGTACCTCGACATGCC
CGCCGTGACCGTCGAGAACCCGCTGACGCTGCCCCGCGTATCCGCACCCGCCGACGCCGTCGCACGTCCC
GTGCTCACCGTGACCACCGCGCCCAGCGGTTTCGAGGGCGAGGGCTTCCCGGTGCGCCGCGCGTTCGCCG
GGATCAACTACCGCCACCTCGACCCGTTCATCATGATGGACCAGATGGGTGAGGTGGAGTACGCGCCCGG
GGAGCCCAAGGGCACGCCCTGGCACCCGCACCGCGGCTTCGAGACCGTGACCTACATCGTCGAC
