Features (pLannotate 1.2.2; 18 found; start..end, strand, type, name):
     17..111     +  protein_bind   5X UAS: five tandem copies of the "ScaI site" 17-mer CGGAGTACTGTCCTCCG, an upstream activating sequence (UAS) that efficiently binds yeast Gal4 (Webster et al., 1988; Pfeiffer et al., 2010) GAL4
    143..237     +  protein_bind   5X UAS: five tandem copies of the "ScaI site" 17-mer CGGAGTACTGTCCTCCG, an upstream activating sequence (UAS) that efficiently binds yeast Gal4 (Webster et al., 1988; Pfeiffer et al., 2010) GAL4
    266..504     +  promoter       hsp70 promoter: Drosophila melanogaster hsp70Bb promoter
    538..581     -  misc_feature   MCS (fragment): pBluescript multiple cloning site
   1154..1172    -  promoter       T3 promoter: promoter for bacteriophage T3 RNA polymerase
   1217..1233    -  protein_bind   lac operator: The lac repressor binds to the lac operator to inhibit transcription in E. coli. This inhibition can be relieved by adding lactose or isopropyl-β-D-thiogalactopyranoside (IPTG). lac repressor encoded by lacI
   1241..1271    -  promoter       lac promoter: promoter for the E. coli lac operon
   1286..1307    -  protein_bind   CAP binding site: CAP binding activates transcription in the presence of cAMP. E. coli catabolite activator protein
   1320..1412    -  CDS            lacI (fragment): lac repressor; lacI; The lac repressor binds to the lac operator to inhibit transcription in E. coli. This inhibition can be relieved by adding lactose or isopropyl-β-D-thiogalactopyranoside (IPTG).
   1595..2183    -  rep_origin     ori: high-copy-number ColE1/pMB1/pBR322/pUC origin of replication
   2354..3214    -  CDS            AmpR: β-lactamase; bla; confers resistance to ampicillin, carbenicillin, and related antibiotics
   3215..3319    -  promoter       AmpR promoter: bla
   3372..3800    -  rep_origin     f1 ori (sequence partly withheld): f1 bacteriophage origin of replication; arrow indicates direction of (+) strand synthesis
   3805..3960    -  CDS            lacZα (fragment): LacZα fragment of β-galactosidase; lacZ fragment
   3968..3986    +  promoter       T7 promoter: promoter for bacteriophage T7 RNA polymerase
   4194..4263    -  protein_bind   attB: attB site for the φC31 integrase (Groth et al., 2000) phage φC31 integrase
   4463..5956    -  CDS            vermilion (fragment): tryptophan oxygenase selectable marker, required to synthesize the brown eye pigment in Drosophila
   6175..6193    -  misc_feature   MCS (fragment): pBluescript multiple cloning site
>Addgene plasmid #138399 | pBFv-UAS3 | addgene full sequence | sequence record 275230 | Addgene NGS Result
ACCTTAAGCTGCAGGTCGGAGTACTGTCCTCCGAGCGGAGTACTGTCCTCCGAGCGGAGTACTGTCCTCC
GAGCGGAGTACTGTCCTCCGAGCGGAGTACTGTCCTCCGAGCGGAGACTCTAGCGAGCACGCGTCTGCAG
GTCGGAGTACTGTCCTCCGAGCGGAGTACTGTCCTCCGAGCGGAGTACTGTCCTCCGAGCGGAGTACTGT
CCTCCGAGCGGAGTACTGTCCTCCGAGCGGAGACTCTAGCGAGCCATATGGAGCGCCGGAGTATAAATAG
AGGCGCTTCGTCTACGGAGCGACAATTCAATTCAAACAAGCAAAGTGAACACGTCGCTAAGCGAAAGCTA
AGCAAATAAACAAGCGCAGCTGAACAAGCTAAACAATCTGCAGTAAAGTGCAAGTTAAAGTGAATCAATT
AAAAGTAACCAGCAACCAAGTAAATCAACTGCAACTACTGAAATCTGCCAAGAAGTAATTATTGAATACA
AGAAGAGAACTCTGAATAGGGAATTGGGGCGCGCCGCTAGCAGATCTGAATTCCTGCAGCCCGGGGGATC
CACTAGTTCTAGAGCGGCCGCGCGTCACGCCACTTCAACGCTCGATGGGAGCGTCATTGGTGGGCGGGGT
AACCGTCGAAATCAGTGTTTACGCTTCCAATCGCAACAAAAAATTCACTGCAACACTGAAAAGCATACGA
AAACGATGAAGATTGTACGAGAAACCATAAAGTATTTTATCCACAAAGACACGTATAGCAGAAAAGCCAA
GTTAACTCGGCGATAAGTTGTGTACACAAGAATAAAATCGGCCAGATTCAGTGTTGTCAGAAATAAGAAA
ACCCCACTATGTTTTTCTTTGCCTTTTCTTTCTCCCAGCGATCATTCATTTCGTGGTGAAAGAACGGGGT
CATTGCACGGAGTTTCGACTGCGGGAAAGCAGAGCTGCCGTTCACTTCGTCTATAATTAGCGCTTTCTAT
TTTCCCCGATTCGGGCCGCTGCTGCGCTTTTCCGCCTGCTGTTTGTGGCAAGTGTAGCAGCAGGCTGTGC
ACGCAGTGTGTAGGGATAACAGGGTAATGACGTCGCATGCACTTGGCTTTCCACCGTTGGTATCGATTCT
CTGGGACGATGAGTCGAGCTCCAGCTTTTGTTCCCTTTAGTGAGGGTTAATTGCGCGCTTGGCGTAATCA
TGGTCATAGCTGTTTCCTGTGTGAAATTGTTATCCGCTCACAATTCCACACAACATACGAGCCGGAAGCA
TAAAGTGTAAAGCCTGGGGTGCCTAATGAGTGAGCTAACTCACATTAATTGCGTTGCGCTCACTGCCCGC
TTTCCAGTCGGGAAACCTGTCGTGCCAGCTGCATTAATGAATCGGCCAACGCGCGGGGAGAGGCGGTTTG
CGTATTGGGCGCTCTTCCGCTTCCTCGCTCACTGACTCGCTGCGCTCGGTCGTTCGGCTGCGGCGAGCGG
TATCAGCTCACTCAAAGGCGGTAATACGGTTATCCACAGAATCAGGGGATAACGCAGGAAAGAACATGTG
AGCAAAAGGCCAGCAAAAGGCCAGGAACCGTAAAAAGGCCGCGTTGCTGGCGTTTTTCCATAGGCTCCGC
CCCCCTGACGAGCATCACAAAAATCGACGCTCAAGTCAGAGGTGGCGAAACCCGACAGGACTATAAAGAT
ACCAGGCGTTTCCCCCTGGAAGCTCCCTCGTGCGCTCTCCTGTTCCGACCCTGCCGCTTACCGGATACCT
GTCCGCCTTTCTCCCTTCGGGAAGCGTGGCGCTTTCTCATAGCTCACGCTGTAGGTATCTCAGTTCGGTG
TAGGTCGTTCGCTCCAAGCTGGGCTGTGTGCACGAACCCCCCGTTCAGCCCGACCGCTGCGCCTTATCCG
GTAACTATCGTCTTGAGTCCAACCCGGTAAGACACGACTTATCGCCACTGGCAGCAGCCACTGGTAACAG
GATTAGCAGAGCGAGGTATGTAGGCGGTGCTACAGAGTTCTTGAAGTGGTGGCCTAACTACGGCTACACT
AGAAGAACAGTATTTGGTATCTGCGCTCTGCTGAAGCCAGTTACCTTCGGAAAAAGAGTTGGTAGCTCTT
GATCCGGCAAACAAACCACCGCTGGTAGCGGTGGTTTTTTTGTTTGCAAGCAGCAGATTACGCGCAGAAA
AAAAGGATCTCAAGAAGATCCTTTGATCTTTTCTACGGGGTCTGACGCTCAGTGGAACGAAAACTCACGT
TAAGGGATTTTGGTCATGAGATTATCAAAAAGGATCTTCACCTAGATCCTTTTAAATTAAAAATGAAGTT
TTAAATCAATCTAAAGTATATATGAGTAAACTTGGTCTGACAGTTACCAATGCTTAATCAGTGAGGCACC
TATCTCAGCGATCTGTCTATTTCGTTCATCCATAGTTGCCTGACTCCCCGTCGTGTAGATAACTACGATA
CGGGAGGGCTTACCATCTGGCCCCAGTGCTGCAATGATACCGCGAGACCCACGCTCACCGGCTCCAGATT
TATCAGCAATAAACCAGCCAGCCGGAAGGGCCGAGCGCAGAAGTGGTCCTGCAACTTTATCCGCCTCCAT
CCAGTCTATTAATTGTTGCCGGGAAGCTAGAGTAAGTAGTTCGCCAGTTAATAGTTTGCGCAACGTTGTT
GCCATTGCTACAGGCATCGTGGTGTCACGCTCGTCGTTTGGTATGGCTTCATTCAGCTCCGGTTCCCAAC
GATCAAGGCGAGTTACATGATCCCCCATGTTGTGCAAAAAAGCGGTTAGCTCCTTCGGTCCTCCGATCGT
TGTCAGAAGTAAGTTGGCCGCAGTGTTATCACTCATGGTTATGGCAGCACTGCATAATTCTCTTACTGTC
ATGCCATCCGTAAGATGCTTTTCTGTGACTGGTGAGTACTCAACCAAGTCATTCTGAGAATAGTGTATGC
GGCGACCGAGTTGCTCTTGCCCGGCGTCAATACGGGATAATACCGCGCCACATAGCAGAACTTTAAAAGT
GCTCATCATTGGAAAACGTTCTTCGGGGCGAAAACTCTCAAGGATCTTACCGCTGTTGAGATCCAGTTCG
ATGTAACCCACTCGTGCACCCAACTGATCTTCAGCATCTTTTACTTTCACCAGCGTTTCTGGGTGAGCAA
AAACAGGAAGGCAAAATGCCGCAAAAAAGGGAATAAGGGCGACACGGAAATGTTGAATACTCATACTCTT
CCTTTTTCAATATTATTGAAGCATTTATCAGGGTTATTGTCTCATGAGCGGATACATATTTGAATGTATT
TAGAAAAATAAACAAATAGGGGTTCCGCGCACATTTCCCCGAAAAGTGCCACCTAAATTGTAAGCGTTAA
TATTTTGTTAAAATTCGCGTTAAATTTTTGTTAAATCAGCTCATTTTTTAACCAATAGGCCGAAATCGGC
AAAATCCCTTATAAATCAAAAGAATAGACCGAGATAGGGT
[37 nt withheld, positions 3471-3507]
AAAGAACGTGGACTCCAACGTCAAAGG
[49 nt withheld, positions 3535-3583]
T
[91 nt withheld, positions 3585-3675]
G
[124 nt withheld, positions 3677-3800]
CCCATTCGCCATTCAGGCTGCGCAACTGTTGGGAAGGGCGATCGGTGCGGGCCTCTTCGCTATTACGCCA
GCTGGCGAAAGGGGGATGTGCTGCAAGGCGATTAAGTTGGGTAACGCCAGGGTTTTCCCAGTCACGACGT
TGTAAAACGACGGCCAGTGAGCGCGCGTAATACGACTCACTATAGGGCGAATTGGGTACCTCGACATGCC
CGCCGTGACCGTCGAGAACCCGCTGACGCTGCCCCGCGTATCCGCACCCGCCGACGCCGTCGCACGTCCC
GTGCTCACCGTGACCACCGCGCCCAGCGGTTTCGAGGGCGAGGGCTTCCCGGTGCGCCGCGCGTTCGCCG
GGATCAACTACCGCCACCTCGACCCGTTCATCATGATGGACCAGATGGGTGAGGTGGAGTACGCGCCCGG
GGAGCCCAAGGGCACGCCCTGGCACCCGCACCGCGGCTTCGAGACCGTGACCTACATCGTCGACAAGCTT
GGATTTATTTTGTTATGTTATATGTATTATATGTCAGACATAAAGAAAAGGAACACATCAAATGTGATAA
CAAAGACTAAACAAGTAATTTTATTACACCAAAACGACAAAACAGTAGGCAGAACAAACAACGCATAGCC
AAACATTGACGAATTGGATACCCTGCCGATTGTCAGACACTTTTGTTGATCAGTTTCTTGCGAATGGTCT
CGTCCAGCGGTGGAATCGCCTCGCGGGGAATCAGAAAAGTGGACAGATTGAACAGATCCAGAAACACCTT
GTACCGATCACTGAAACCAAAAAAAAACAAAGGGAGAACAGTTTGAGTTCATTGATCCCCGATATAATCA
CATCTGCGATGATCACCTGAGAGTGGAGCGCAGATATTGATATCCAGACGAGCCACCAGTGCCCAACTGT
TGGGATCCAATCATGCGTTGCACCATGATCACGTGATTGTCTGCGGCGGGAATAGAAAGTATTTGGTTAG
GAAAACCAGTCTTAAACATAAGATATATTTATAAAAGAGTATCAAAGAATGCAATACTTACATCTCCACT
TGGTTATTAACGAGTCGATGTCCATGAGCAGGGTGAGCAACTGGTGTGGTTGGCTGAACCTGGGTTCATC
CCTATAGAAGGTGATCATGATGGCTCCCTGAAGGGCACGATGGCTAAACCGGCGATCCCCACGACGCACC
AGTGCATCGTGCACTGCCGGATCAAAGATGGAGCGATACACCTCGCGTCGCTTCTCAATGTCCATGAGGC
GGTAGTTTTTCGCCTTCTCCACGGGCTCCTCCATGGCGCTCTGTACCTGCGCCTCCAGGAATCGATCGAC
GCTCTCCTGAAACTTGGCCCAGAAGTTGAAGCCACTCTCCTCCAGTCCGGGCGTCCTCTCCAGCCATCGC
TGCACTAGCTCCAGTAGCGAGGGATCTTTCTCCGAGTTGCGAATCGAGTTCCGCGCCTCCTCGTCGCTAA
AGACATCCGAGTACTTCTGGTTGTATCTCACCCGCTGCTCTGTCAGAACTCCCAGCTTGTTCTCGATCAA
ACGGAACTGCAGCGACTGAAAACCAGATGCGGGTGCCAGGTACTTGCGGAAGTCCATGAAGTCTAGCGGG
GTCATGGTCTCCAGAATGGGCACTTGGTCCACCAGGAGCTGTACAAAGGAAGTTATAAACGGATTTTGGT
AAGAGATTCAGAAAGCACTCACTTTTAGAATCAGAACCACTCGGTTCAGTCGCTTGACAATCTCCAGCGT
CTTGGTTTCATCGATGACCTCTGCATCCAACATGTCTCGTATGGAGTCGAACTCAAAGATGATCTGCTTG
AACCAAAGCTCGTAGGCTGTGGCGAAGGTACTTAAATGCCATTGAGTGTTGTCATCAAAGTTGTAAACCT
ACTCACCCTGGTGCGTGATGATGAACAGATGCTCATCGTGCACGGGTCGCTTGTCCTCCTCGGACAGCAT
ACACTGGGCATCCAGCAGTTTGTCCAGCATCAGATACTCTCCATAGATTTTGCCCACTTCCGTGGTTAAT
GGCACCGCCGAATCATCGTGATCGTTTCTGTATGGGTTTGAATTGAATCGCAGAACTGAAGATCGATTGG
CATTCCTGGACAGCACGTGCTGGTGCTCACCCGTTTCCTGCATAGGGACAGCTCATGGTGCACAGCTCAG
ATCAGATCGTGACTCCTCGAGCGGCGGATGCTGGCGAACTGATCTCCGCCAGCGGACCGGAGATGAGACC
CCAGCGAACCGATAACAGAGCGAGAGAGCTCCAGTTCCGACTGATTGCACAGTCGGTGATCTGGGCGATG
GGCACTGCCAGATAGGCTGGGAATTATCAATCACTTGAGGTGAAAGTGCGGCGCACACAAATCCAAGCTT
GATATCGAATTCCCTGCAGGGCCAACCAACA
